Addgene plasmid #223179: icLCT
Purpose: Native rat lactase gene (truncated) as an autologous marker (X-Gal, X-Fuc)
Depositing lab: Andreas Stuermer. Depositing organization: T-Technologies Grundlagenforschung e.U.
Backbone
  Vector backbone: pUC57
  Vector type: Mammalian Expression
Growth in bacteria
  Bacterial resistance: Ampicillin, 100 μg/mL
  Growth temperature: 37°C
  Growth strain: DH5alpha
  Copy number: High Copy
Gene/Insert
  Gene/Insert name: cytosolic intestinal lactase protein fragment (alt name: ciLCT)
  Species: R. norvegicus (rat)
  Insert size (bp): 4175
  Entrez Gene: Lct (a.k.a. Lph)
Resource information
  A portion of this plasmid was derived from a plasmid made by: Our lab had it synthesized.
Terms and licenses: Academic/Nonprofit Terms; Industry Terms
Depositor comments: Inspired by the paper: Salehi S, Eckley L, Sawyer GJ, Zhang X, Dong X, Freund JN, Fabre JW. Intestinal lactase as an autologous beta-galactosidase reporter gene for in vivo gene expression studies. Hum Gene Ther. 2009 Jan;20(1):21-30. doi: 10.1089/hum.2008.101. PMID: 20377368.
How to cite: icLCT was a gift from Andreas Stuermer (Addgene plasmid # 223179 ; http://n2t.net/addgene:223179 ; RRID:Addgene_223179)
