[The description below was written by a language model from this plasmid's Addgene catalogue record and pLannotate feature annotations shown in this document.]
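Description:
icLCT is a mammalian expression plasmid built on the pUC57 cloning backbone and carrying a synthesized, truncated version of the rat (R. norvegicus) lactase gene Lct, also known as Lph. The roughly 4.2 kb insert is described as a cytosolic intestinal lactase fragment. In E. coli the 6.8 kb plasmid replicates at high copy from the pUC-type ColE1/pMB1 origin and is selected with ampicillin through the bla gene and its native promoter. The lac promoter/operator, CAP site and the lacZα, lacI, bom and rop fragments in the annotation are remnants of the pUC cloning region and backbone, not functional parts of the payload.

The expression cassette sits between short 5' and 3' β-globin insulator elements, which are intended to buffer a transgene from surrounding chromatin or neighbouring regulatory influences. Inside these, a CMV immediate-early enhancer lies upstream of the lactase coding sequence, which spans the numbering origin of the circular sequence. The annotation tool matched this reading frame to the rabbit lactase-phlorizin hydrolase entry by homology, whereas the catalogue record gives the species as rat. The core promoter in the roughly 300 nt gap between the enhancer and the coding sequence is not annotated, so its identity is not stated. An SV40 polyadenylation signal is annotated just downstream of the coding region, though on the opposite strand.

The stated purpose is to provide an autologous, mammalian-derived β-galactosidase-type reporter detectable with the chromogenic substrates X-Gal and X-Fuc. The design was inspired by earlier work proposing intestinal lactase as a reporter for in vivo gene expression studies.
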