Features (pLannotate 1.2.2; 16 found; start..end, strand, type, name):
    424..545     -  polyA_signal   SV40 poly(A) signal: SV40 polyadenylation signal
    568..636     -  CDS            large T antigen (fragment): large T antigen from SV40 (simian virus 40)
    673..744     +  misc_feature   3' β-globin insulator: insulator downstream of the human β-globin locus (Farrell et al., 2002)
    788..945     +  CDS            lacZα (fragment): LacZα fragment of β-galactosidase; lacZ fragment
    951..1050    -  misc_feature   bom (fragment): basis of mobility region from pBR322
   1152..1187    -  CDS            rop (fragment): Rop protein, which maintains plasmids at low copy number; rop
   1282..1386    +  promoter       AmpR promoter: bla
   1387..2247    +  CDS            AmpR: β-lactamase; bla; confers resistance to ampicillin, carbenicillin, and related antibiotics
   2418..3006    +  rep_origin     ori: high-copy-number ColE1/pMB1/pBR322/pUC origin of replication
   3189..3281    +  CDS            lacI (fragment): lac repressor; lacI; The lac repressor binds to the lac operator to inhibit transcription in E. coli. This inhibition can be relieved by adding lactose or isopropyl-β-D-thiogalactopyranoside (IPTG).
   3294..3315    +  protein_bind   CAP binding site: CAP binding activates transcription in the presence of cAMP. E. coli catabolite activator protein
   3330..3360    +  promoter       lac promoter: promoter for the E. coli lac operon
   3368..3384    +  protein_bind   lac operator: The lac repressor binds to the lac operator to inhibit transcription in E. coli. This inhibition can be relieved by adding lactose or isopropyl-β-D-thiogalactopyranoside (IPTG). lac repressor encoded by lacI
   3450..3521    +  misc_feature   5' β-globin insulator: insulator upstream of the human β-globin locus (Farrell et al., 2002)
   3542..3843    +  enhancer       CMV enhancer: human cytomegalovirus immediate early enhancer
   4137..404     +  CDS            LCT (fragment) (across the origin): LPH_RABIT - Also known as LPH. Experimental evidence at protein level: Swiss-Prot protein existence level 1. LPH splits lactose in the small intestine. From Oryctolagus cuniculus (Rabbit).
>Addgene plasmid #223179 | icLCT | addgene full sequence | sequence record 443108 | Addgene NGS Result
ATGGTGTCTCCAGAAGAGGAGAGCCTGAACTCAATGACACTGACAGGATCTACTACCTGAGAAGCTACAT
CAATGAAGCCCTCAAGGCTGTACAGGACAAGGTGGACCTTAGAGGCTACACTGTATGGAGCATCATGGAC
AACTTTGAATGGGCCACAGGCTTTGCAGAGAGGTTTGGTGTGCACTTTGTGAACAGGTCTGACCCATCTT
TGCCAAGGATTCCCAAGGCATCAGCCAAGTTCTATGCCACCATTGTCAGATGCAATGGCTTTCCTGACCC
TGCACAAGGACCTCATCCTTGTCTCCAGCAACCAGAAGATGCTGCACCCACTGCCAGTCCTGTGCAGTCT
GAAGTGCCCTTCCTGGGTCTGATGCTGGGCATTGCAGAAGCACAGACAGCTCTGTAAAGCTTGGATCCCA
TGATAAGATACATTGATGAGTTTGGACAAACCACAACTAGAATGCAGTGAAAAAAATGCTTTATTTGTGA
AATTTGTGATGCTATTGCTTTATTTGTAACCATTATAAGCTGCAATAAACAAGTTAACAACAACAATTGC
ATTCATTTTATGTTTCAGGTTCAGGGGGAGGTGTGGGAGGTTTTTTAAAGCAAGTAAAACCTCTACAAAT
GTGGTAAAGGAATTCAATTCCATCTCTCTTAAGGTAGCCAGACATTCCTTTAATGGTCTTTTCTGGACAC
CACTAGGGGTCAGAAGTAGTTCATCAAACTTTCTTCCCTCCCTAATCTATCAGATATCTAGATGCATTCG
CGAGGTACCGAGCTCGAATTCACTGGCCGTCGTTTTACAACGTCGTGACTGGGAAAACCCTGGCGTTACC
CAACTTAATCGCCTTGCAGCACATCCCCCTTTCGCCAGCTGGCGTAATAGCGAAGAGGCCCGCACCGATC
GCCCTTCCCAACAGTTGCGCAGCCTGAATGGCGAATGGCGCCTGATGCGGTATTTTCTCCTTACGCATCT
GTGCGGTATTTCACACCGCATATGGTGCACTCTCAGTACAATCTGCTCTGATGCCGCATAGTTAAGCCAG
CCCCGACACCCGCCAACACCCGCTGACGCGCCCTGACGGGCTTGTCTGCTCCCGGCATCCGCTTACAGAC
AAGCTGTGACCGTCTCCGGGAGCTGCATGTGTCAGAGGTTTTCACCGTCATCACCGAAACGCGCGAGACG
AAAGGGCCTCGTGATACGCCTATTTTTATAGGTTAATGTCATGATAATAATGGTTTCTTAGACGTCAGGT
GGCACTTTTCGGGGAAATGTGCGCGGAACCCCTATTTGTTTATTTTTCTAAATACATTCAAATATGTATC
CGCTCATGAGACAATAACCCTGATAAATGCTTCAATAATATTGAAAAAGGAAGAGTATGAGTATTCAACA
TTTCCGTGTCGCCCTTATTCCCTTTTTTGCGGCATTTTGCCTTCCTGTTTTTGCTCACCCAGAAACGCTG
GTGAAAGTAAAAGATGCTGAAGATCAGTTGGGTGCACGAGTGGGTTACATCGAACTGGATCTCAACAGCG
GTAAGATCCTTGAGAGTTTTCGCCCCGAAGAACGTTTTCCAATGATGAGCACTTTTAAAGTTCTGCTATG
TGGCGCGGTATTATCCCGTATTGACGCCGGGCAAGAGCAACTCGGTCGCCGCATACACTATTCTCAGAAT
GACTTGGTTGAGTACTCACCAGTCACAGAAAAGCATCTTACGGATGGCATGACAGTAAGAGAATTATGCA
GTGCTGCCATAACCATGAGTGATAACACTGCGGCCAACTTACTTCTGACAACGATCGGAGGACCGAAGGA
GCTAACCGCTTTTTTGCACAACATGGGGGATCATGTAACTCGCCTTGATCGTTGGGAACCGGAGCTGAAT
GAAGCCATACCAAACGACGAGCGTGACACCACGATGCCTGTAGCAATGGCAACAACGTTGCGCAAACTAT
TAACTGGCGAACTACTTACTCTAGCTTCCCGGCAACAATTAATAGACTGGATGGAGGCGGATAAAGTTGC
AGGACCACTTCTGCGCTCGGCCCTTCCGGCTGGCTGGTTTATTGCTGATAAATCTGGAGCCGGTGAGCGT
GGATCTCGCGGTATCATTGCAGCACTGGGGCCAGATGGTAAGCCCTCCCGTATCGTAGTTATCTACACGA
CGGGGAGTCAGGCAACTATGGATGAACGAAATAGACAGATCGCTGAGATAGGTGCCTCACTGATTAAGCA
TTGGTAACTGTCAGACCAAGTTTACTCATATATACTTTAGATTGATTTAAAACTTCATTTTTAATTTAAA
AGGATCTAGGTGAAGATCCTTTTTGATAATCTCATGACCAAAATCCCTTAACGTGAGTTTTCGTTCCACT
GAGCGTCAGACCCCGTAGAAAAGATCAAAGGATCTTCTTGAGATCCTTTTTTTCTGCGCGTAATCTGCTG
CTTGCAAACAAAAAAACCACCGCTACCAGCGGTGGTTTGTTTGCCGGATCAAGAGCTACCAACTCTTTTT
CCGAAGGTAACTGGCTTCAGCAGAGCGCAGATACCAAATACTGTTCTTCTAGTGTAGCCGTAGTTAGGCC
ACCACTTCAAGAACTCTGTAGCACCGCCTACATACCTCGCTCTGCTAATCCTGTTACCAGTGGCTGCTGC
CAGTGGCGATAAGTCGTGTCTTACCGGGTTGGACTCAAGACGATAGTTACCGGATAAGGCGCAGCGGTCG
GGCTGAACGGGGGGTTCGTGCACACAGCCCAGCTTGGAGCGAACGACCTACACCGAACTGAGATACCTAC
AGCGTGAGCTATGAGAAAGCGCCACGCTTCCCGAAGGGAGAAAGGCGGACAGGTATCCGGTAAGCGGCAG
GGTCGGAACAGGAGAGCGCACGAGGGAGCTTCCAGGGGGAAACGCCTGGTATCTTTATAGTCCTGTCGGG
TTTCGCCACCTCTGACTTGAGCGTCGATTTTTGTGATGCTCGTCAGGGGGGCGGAGCCTATGGAAAAACG
CCAGCAACGCGGCCTTTTTACGGTTCCTGGCCTTTTGCTGGCCTTTTGCTCACATGTTCTTTCCTGCGTT
ATCCCCTGATTCTGTGGATAACCGTATTACCGCCTTTGAGTGAGCTGATACCGCTCGCCGCAGCCGAACG
ACCGAGCGCAGCGAGTCAGTGAGCGAGGAAGCGGAAGAGCGCCCAATACGCAAACCGCCTCTCCCCGCGC
GTTGGCCGATTCATTAATGCAGCTGGCACGACAGGTTTCCCGACTGGAAAGCGGGCAGTGAGCGCAACGC
AATTAATGTGAGTTAGCTCACTCATTAGGCACCCCAGGCTTTACACTTTATGCTTCCGGCTCGTATGTTG
TGTGGAATTGTGAGCGGATAACAATTTCACACAGGAAACAGCTATGACCATGATTACGCCAAGCTTGCAT
GCAGGCCTACATCTAGATACATCTTGGACCATTAGCTCCACAGGTATCTTCTTCCCTCTAGTGGTCATAA
CAGCAGCTTCAGCTACCTCTCAATCACAACCTAGGACATGTTTACATAACTTACGGTAAATGGCCCGCCT
GGCTGACCGCCCAACGACCCCCGCCCATTGACGTCAATAATGACGTATGTTCCCATAGTAACGCCAATAG
GGACTTTCCATTGACGTCAATGGGTGGAGTATTTACGGTAAACTGCCCACTTGGCAGTACATCAAGTGTA
TCATATGCCAAGTACGCCCCCTATTGACGTCAATGACGGTAAATGGCCCGCCTGGCATTATGCCCAGTAC
ATGACCTTATGGGACTTTCCTACTTGGCAGTACATCTACGTATTAGTCATCGCTATTACCATGAATTGGT
TTGATCTGATTATAACTAGTGGAGAAGAGCATGCTTGAGGGCTGAGTGCCCCTCAGTGGGCAGAGAGCAC
ATGGCCCACAGTCCCTGAGAAGTTGGGGGGAGGGGTGGGCAATTGAACTGGTGCCTAGAGAAGGTGGGGC
TTGGGTAAACTGGGAAAGTGATGTGGTGTACTGGCTCCACCTTTTTCCCCAGGGTGGGGGAGAACCATAT
ATAAGTGCAGTAGTCTCTGTGAACATTCGCTAGCAGAGACCTAAGCTGGCTCTCGAGAATAGCTGCAGCC
ACCATGGGATTCTCAGCCAAGAAAGTCAAGAGAAACCCACTGCCTGTGAGAGCAGACTTCACCTCCAGAG
CCAGGGTCACTGACAGCCTTCCATCTGAGGTGCCCTCCAAGGCTAAGATAGTGTGGGAGAAGTTCTCCAA
GCAGCCCAGGTTTGAAAGAGACTTGTTCTATCATGGCACATTCAGAGATGACTTCCTGTGGGGTGTATCC
TCTTCAGCCTATCAGATTGAAGGAGGATGGAATGCTGATGGCAAAGGTCCCAGCATCTGGGATAACTTCA
CCCACACTCCAGGGAATGGTGTGAAAGACAATGCCACTGGAGATGTAGCTTGTGACAGCTATCACCAACT
GGATGCTGACCTAAACATCCTTAGAACCCTGAAGGTCAAGTCCTATAGATTCTCCATCTCCTGGTCCAGA
ATCTTCCCAACAGGAAGAAACAGTACCATCAACAAACAAGGTGTTGATTATTACAACAGACTGATTGACA
GCTTGGTGGACAACAACATCTTCCCTATGGTGACACTGTTTCACTGGGACCTGCCTCAGGCCCTCCAGGA
TATTGGAGGTTGGGAGAACCCTTCTTTGATTGAGTTGTTTGACAGCTATGCAGACTTCTGCTTTAAGACC
TTTGGTGACAGAGTCAAGTTCTGGATGACCTTTAATGAGCCCTGGTGTCATGTGGTGTTAGGCTACAGTT
CAGGGATATTTCCTCCAAGTGTTCAGGAGCCAGGCTGGCTACCTTATAAGGTTAGCCATATTGTCATTAA
GGCACATGCTAGGGTCTACCATACTTATGATGAGAAGTACAGGTCTGAGCAGAAAGGTGTCATCTCTCTC
AGCCTCAACACTCACTGGGCAGAACCCAAGGACCCAGGGCTCCAAAGGGATGTGGAAGCTGCTGACAGAA
TGCTGCAGTTTACTATGGGCTGGTTTGCCCACCCTATCTTCAAGAATGGTGACTATCCAGATGTGATGAA
ATGGACTGTGGGTAACAGGAGTGAGCTGCAGCACCTGGCCAGCTCCAGACTGCCTACCTTCACAGAGGAA
GAGAAGAATTATGTCAGAGGCACTGCTGATGTCTTCTGCATCAACACCTACACTTCTGTGTTTGTGCAGC
ACAGCACTCCCAGGCTGAACCCACCCAGCTATGATGATGACATGGAGTTGAAGCTAATTGAAATGAACTC
TTCTACTGGTGTGATGCACCCAGATGTGCCCTGGGGTACTAGGAGGCTGCTGAACTGGATCAAGGAGGAG
TATGGCAACATTCCTATTTATATCACTGAGAATGGACAGGGACTGGAGAATCCCACACTGGATGACACAG
AAAGGATCTTCTACCACAAGACCTATATCAATGAGGCTCTGAAAGCCTACAAGCTGGATGGTGTGGACCT
TAGAGGGTACTCTGCCTGGACTCTGATGGATGACTTTGAGTGGCTGCTTGGCTACACCATGAGATTTGGA
TTGTATCATGTTGACTTTAATCATGTGAGCAGACCTAGAACAGCAAGAGCCTCAGCCAGATACTATGCAG
AGGTCATTGCCAACAATGGTATGCCTCTGGCCAGGGAAGATGAGTTCCTGTATGGAGAGTTTCCCAAGGG
CTTCATCTGGAGTGCTGCTTCTGCTTCATATCAGGTTGAAGGTGCTTGGAGAGCAGATGGCAAAGGACTC
AGTATCTGGGACACATTCTCCCACACACCACTGAGGATTGGGAATGATGACAATGGAGATGTGGCATGTG
ACAGTTACCACAAGATTGCTGAGGATGTGGTGGCCCTTCAGAACCTGGGTGTGTCCCACTATAGATTCTC
CATTGCCTGGTCCAGAATCCTCCCAGATGGAACCACCAAGTTCATCAATGAAGCTGGCCTCAGTTACTAT
GTTAGATTCATTGATGCCCTGCTGGCTGCTGGCATCACACCACAGGTGACTATTTATCACTGGGACCTGC
CACAGGCACTGCAAGATGTGGGTGGCTGGGAGAATGAGACTATTGTGCAGAGATTTAAGGAGTATGCTGA
TGTTCTCTTCCAGAGGCTGGGTGACAGAGTCAAGTTCTGGATCACTCTGAATGAGCCCTTTGTCATTGCA
GCCCAAGGCTATGGCACTGGTGTGTCTGCTCCAGGAATCTCCTTCAGACCTGGCACAGCTCCTTACATTG
CTGGACACAACCTAATAAAGGCCCATGCTGAAGCCTGGCATCTCTACAATGATGTATACAGAGCCAGACA
GGGAGGCACCATCTCCATCACTATCAGCAGTGACTGGGCTGAACCCAGAGATCCCACCAACCAGGGAGAT
GTGGAGGCAGCCAGGAGATATGTACAGTTTATGGGTGGCTGGTTTGCTCACCCTATCTTCAAGAATGGAG
ATTACCCTGAGGTGATGAAGACAAGAATCAGAGACAGAAGCCTGGCTGCTGGCCTCAACAAGTCCAGGCT
CCCTGAGTTTACTGAGAGTGAGAAGAGTAGGATCAAGGGCACCTTTGACTTCTTTGGTTTCAACCACTAC
ACCACTGTCCTAGCTTACAACCTTGACTACCCTGCTGCCTTCTCCTCCTTTGATGCAGACAGGGGTGTTG
CTTCCATTGCAGACAGCTCTTGGCCAGTCTCTGGCTCCTTCTGGCTGAAGGTGACTCCATTTGGCTTCAG
AAGGATCTTGAACTGGCTGAAGGAGGAGTACAATAATCCTCCTATTTATGTCACTGAGA
