>Addgene plasmid #223179 | icLCT | depositor partial sequence | sequence record 436909 | expression cassette
AGGCCTACATCTAGATACATCTTGGACCATTAGCTCCACAGGTATCTTCTTCCCTCTAGTGGTCATAACA
GCAGCTTCAGCTACCTCTCAATCACAACCTAGGACATGTTTACATAACTTACGGTAAATGGCCCGCCTGG
CTGACCGCCCAACGACCCCCGCCCATTGACGTCAATAATGACGTATGTTCCCATAGTAACGCCAATAGGG
ACTTTCCATTGACGTCAATGGGTGGAGTATTTACGGTAAACTGCCCACTTGGCAGTACATCAAGTGTATC
ATATGCCAAGTACGCCCCCTATTGACGTCAATGACGGTAAATGGCCCGCCTGGCATTATGCCCAGTACAT
GACCTTATGGGACTTTCCTACTTGGCAGTACATCTACGTATTAGTCATCGCTATTACCATGAATTGGTTT
GATCTGATTATAACTAGTGGAGAAGAGCATGCTTGAGGGCTGAGTGCCCCTCAGTGGGCAGAGAGCACAT
GGCCCACAGTCCCTGAGAAGTTGGGGGGAGGGGTGGGCAATTGAACTGGTGCCTAGAGAAGGTGGGGCTT
GGGTAAACTGGGAAAGTGATGTGGTGTACTGGCTCCACCTTTTTCCCCAGGGTGGGGGAGAACCATATAT
AAGTGCAGTAGTCTCTGTGAACATTCGCTAGCAGAGACCTAAGCTGGCTCTCGAGAATAGCTGCAGCCAC
CATGGGATTCTCAGCCAAGAAAGTCAAGAGAAACCCACTGCCTGTGAGAGCAGACTTCACCTCCAGAGCC
AGGGTCACTGACAGCCTTCCATCTGAGGTGCCCTCCAAGGCTAAGATAGTGTGGGAGAAGTTCTCCAAGC
AGCCCAGGTTTGAAAGAGACTTGTTCTATCATGGCACATTCAGAGATGACTTCCTGTGGGGTGTATCCTC
TTCAGCCTATCAGATTGAAGGAGGATGGAATGCTGATGGCAAAGGTCCCAGCATCTGGGATAACTTCACC
CACACTCCAGGGAATGGTGTGAAAGACAATGCCACTGGAGATGTAGCTTGTGACAGCTATCACCAACTGG
ATGCTGACCTAAACATCCTTAGAACCCTGAAGGTCAAGTCCTATAGATTCTCCATCTCCTGGTCCAGAAT
CTTCCCAACAGGAAGAAACAGTACCATCAACAAACAAGGTGTTGATTATTACAACAGACTGATTGACAGC
TTGGTGGACAACAACATCTTCCCTATGGTGACACTGTTTCACTGGGACCTGCCTCAGGCCCTCCAGGATA
TTGGAGGTTGGGAGAACCCTTCTTTGATTGAGTTGTTTGACAGCTATGCAGACTTCTGCTTTAAGACCTT
TGGTGACAGAGTCAAGTTCTGGATGACCTTTAATGAGCCCTGGTGTCATGTGGTGTTAGGCTACAGTTCA
GGGATATTTCCTCCAAGTGTTCAGGAGCCAGGCTGGCTACCTTATAAGGTTAGCCATATTGTCATTAAGG
CACATGCTAGGGTCTACCATACTTATGATGAGAAGTACAGGTCTGAGCAGAAAGGTGTCATCTCTCTCAG
CCTCAACACTCACTGGGCAGAACCCAAGGACCCAGGGCTCCAAAGGGATGTGGAAGCTGCTGACAGAATG
CTGCAGTTTACTATGGGCTGGTTTGCCCACCCTATCTTCAAGAATGGTGACTATCCAGATGTGATGAAAT
GGACTGTGGGTAACAGGAGTGAGCTGCAGCACCTGGCCAGCTCCAGACTGCCTACCTTCACAGAGGAAGA
GAAGAATTATGTCAGAGGCACTGCTGATGTCTTCTGCATCAACACCTACACTTCTGTGTTTGTGCAGCAC
AGCACTCCCAGGCTGAACCCACCCAGCTATGATGATGACATGGAGTTGAAGCTAATTGAAATGAACTCTT
CTACTGGTGTGATGCACCCAGATGTGCCCTGGGGTACTAGGAGGCTGCTGAACTGGATCAAGGAGGAGTA
TGGCAACATTCCTATTTATATCACTGAGAATGGACAGGGACTGGAGAATCCCACACTGGATGACACAGAA
AGGATCTTCTACCACAAGACCTATATCAATGAGGCTCTGAAAGCCTACAAGCTGGATGGTGTGGACCTTA
GAGGGTACTCTGCCTGGACTCTGATGGATGACTTTGAGTGGCTGCTTGGCTACACCATGAGATTTGGATT
GTATCATGTTGACTTTAATCATGTGAGCAGACCTAGAACAGCAAGAGCCTCAGCCAGATACTATGCAGAG
GTCATTGCCAACAATGGTATGCCTCTGGCCAGGGAAGATGAGTTCCTGTATGGAGAGTTTCCCAAGGGCT
TCATCTGGAGTGCTGCTTCTGCTTCATATCAGGTTGAAGGTGCTTGGAGAGCAGATGGCAAAGGACTCAG
TATCTGGGACACATTCTCCCACACACCACTGAGGATTGGGAATGATGACAATGGAGATGTGGCATGTGAC
AGTTACCACAAGATTGCTGAGGATGTGGTGGCCCTTCAGAACCTGGGTGTGTCCCACTATAGATTCTCCA
TTGCCTGGTCCAGAATCCTCCCAGATGGAACCACCAAGTTCATCAATGAAGCTGGCCTCAGTTACTATGT
TAGATTCATTGATGCCCTGCTGGCTGCTGGCATCACACCACAGGTGACTATTTATCACTGGGACCTGCCA
CAGGCACTGCAAGATGTGGGTGGCTGGGAGAATGAGACTATTGTGCAGAGATTTAAGGAGTATGCTGATG
TTCTCTTCCAGAGGCTGGGTGACAGAGTCAAGTTCTGGATCACTCTGAATGAGCCCTTTGTCATTGCAGC
CCAAGGCTATGGCACTGGTGTGTCTGCTCCAGGAATCTCCTTCAGACCTGGCACAGCTCCTTACATTGCT
GGACACAACCTAATAAAGGCCCATGCTGAAGCCTGGCATCTCTACAATGATGTATACAGAGCCAGACAGG
GAGGCACCATCTCCATCACTATCAGCAGTGACTGGGCTGAACCCAGAGATCCCACCAACCAGGGAGATGT
GGAGGCAGCCAGGAGATATGTACAGTTTATGGGTGGCTGGTTTGCTCACCCTATCTTCAAGAATGGAGAT
TACCCTGAGGTGATGAAGACAAGAATCAGAGACAGAAGCCTGGCTGCTGGCCTCAACAAGTCCAGGCTCC
CTGAGTTTACTGAGAGTGAGAAGAGTAGGATCAAGGGCACCTTTGACTTCTTTGGTTTCAACCACTACAC
CACTGTCCTAGCTTACAACCTTGACTACCCTGCTGCCTTCTCCTCCTTTGATGCAGACAGGGGTGTTGCT
TCCATTGCAGACAGCTCTTGGCCAGTCTCTGGCTCCTTCTGGCTGAAGGTGACTCCATTTGGCTTCAGAA
GGATCTTGAACTGGCTGAAGGAGGAGTACAATAATCCTCCTATTTATGTCACTGAGAATGGTGTCTCCAG
AAGAGGAGAGCCTGAACTCAATGACACTGACAGGATCTACTACCTGAGAAGCTACATCAATGAAGCCCTC
AAGGCTGTACAGGACAAGGTGGACCTTAGAGGCTACACTGTATGGAGCATCATGGACAACTTTGAATGGG
CCACAGGCTTTGCAGAGAGGTTTGGTGTGCACTTTGTGAACAGGTCTGACCCATCTTTGCCAAGGATTCC
CAAGGCATCAGCCAAGTTCTATGCCACCATTGTCAGATGCAATGGCTTTCCTGACCCTGCACAAGGACCT
CATCCTTGTCTCCAGCAACCAGAAGATGCTGCACCCACTGCCAGTCCTGTGCAGTCTGAAGTGCCCTTCC
TGGGTCTGATGCTGGGCATTGCAGAAGCACAGACAGCTCTGTAAAGCTTGGATCCCATGATAAGATACAT
TGATGAGTTTGGACAAACCACAACTAGAATGCAGTGAAAAAAATGCTTTATTTGTGAAATTTGTGATGCT
ATTGCTTTATTTGTAACCATTATAAGCTGCAATAAACAAGTTAACAACAACAATTGCATTCATTTTATGT
TTCAGGTTCAGGGGGAGGTGTGGGAGGTTTTTTAAAGCAAGTAAAACCTCTACAAATGTGGTAAAGGAAT
TCAATTCCATCTCTCTTAAGGTAGCCAGACATTCCTTTAATGGTCTTTTCTGGACACCACTAGGGGTCAG
AAGTAGTTCATCAAACTTTCTTCCCTCCCTAATCTATCAGATATC
